>Addgene plasmid #23478 | pDONR223-TGFBR3 | depositor partial sequence | sequence record 11108 | Author sequence, M13pUC-fwd
CACGGATTTATTTTGACTGATAGTGACCTGTTCGTTGCAACAAATTGATGAGCAATGCTTTTTTATAATG
CCAACTTTGTACAAAAAAGTTGGCACCATGACTTCCCATTATGTGATTGCCATCTTTGCCCTGATGAGCT
TCTGTTTAGCCACTGCAGGTCCAGAGCCTGGTGCACTGTGTGAACTGTCACCTGTCAGTGCCTCCCATCC
TGTCCAGGCCTTGATGGAGAGCTTCACTGTTTTGTCAGGCTGTGCCAGCAGAGGCACAACTGGGCTGCCA
CAGGAGGTGCATGTCCTGAATCTCCGCACTGCGGGCCAGGGGCCTGGCCAGCTACAGAGAGAGGTCACAC
TTCACCTGAATCCCATCTCCTCAGTCCACATCCACCACAAGTCTGTTGTGTTCCTGCTCAACTCCCCACA
CCCCCTGGTGTGGCATCTGAAGACAGAGAGACTTGCCACTGGGGTCTCCAGACTGTTTTTGGTGTCTGAG
GGTTCTGTGGTCCAGTTTTCATCAGCAAACTTCTCCTTGACAGCAGAAACAGAAGAAAGGAACTTCCCCC
ATGGAAATGAACATCTGTTAAATTGGGCCCGAAAAGAGTATGGAGCAGTTACTTCATTCACCGAACTCAA
GATAGCAAGAAACATTTATATTAAAGTGGGGGAAGATCAAGTGTTCCCTCCAAAGTGCAACATAGGGAAG
AATTTTCTCTCACTCAATTACCTTGCTGAGTACCTTCAACCCAAAGCAGCAGAACGGTGTGTGATGTCCA
GCCAGCCCCAGAATGAGGAAGTACACATCATCGAGCTAATCACCCCAACTCTAACCCCTACAGTGCTTTC
CAGTGGATATAACAATTGATATAGACCTTCTCAGAGGATCCTTGAA
