>Addgene plasmid #23478 | pDONR223-TGFBR3 | addgene partial sequence | sequence record 29332 | 23478 with M13pUc-fwd
AGCTCGGGCCCAATAATGATTTTATTTTGACTGATAGTGACCTGTTCGTTGCAACAAATTGATGAGCAAT
GCTTTTTTATAATGCCAACTTTGTACAAAAAAGTTGGCACCATGACTTCCCATTATGTGATTGCCATCTT
TGCCCTGATGAGCTTCTGTTTAGCCACTGCAGGTCCAGAGCCTGGTGCACTGTGTGAACTGTCACCTGTC
AGTGCCTCCCATCCTGTCCAGGCCTTGATGGAGAGCTTCACTGTTTTGTCAGGCTGTGCCAGCAGAGGCA
CAACTGGGCTGCCACAGGAGGTGCATGTCCTGAATCTCCGCACTGCGGGCCAGGGGCCTGGCCAGCTACA
GAGAGAGGTCACACTTCACCTGAATCCCATCTCCTCAGTCCACATCCACCACAAGTCTGTTGTGTTCCTG
CTCAACTCCCCACACCCCCTGGTGTGGCATCTGAAGACAGAGAGACTTGCCACTGGGGTCTCCAGACTGT
TTTTGGTGTCTGAGGGTTCTGTGGTCCAGTTTTCATCAGCAAACTTCTCCTTGACAGCAGAAACAGAAGA
AAGGAACTTCCCCCATGGAAATGAACATCTGTTAAATTGG
