>Addgene plasmid #23478 | pDONR223-TGFBR3 | depositor partial sequence | sequence record 46877 | Author sequence, M13-rev
TTTCAGGCTGGGATGGCAATAATGATTTTATTTTGACTGATAGTGACCTGTTCGTTGCAACAAATTGATA
AGCAATGCTTTCTTATAATGCCAACTTTGTACAAGAAAGTTGGCAAGGCCGTGCTGCTGCTGGAGCAAGG
CGTGCTCTGCGTGCTGCCGATGCTGTGGGCAGCACTGCTGTTTTCCGAGGCTGGCGGGGAGGTGGGGACT
TGCTGCCTTCCTGCTGTCTCCCCTGTGTGAGAATAGATGTACCACAAGGCCCCCGTCAGGAGTGCTCCGA
TCACAAAGGCTGCAAACGCAATGCCCATCACGGTTAGGGTGTCCAGACCATGGAAAATTGGTGGAGAAAT
TGGATTTGGTTCCTTCATGCTTGGACCTTTTTCTTTAGATTCTGCTTCATGGTGGATCACAGCAAGGGGC
TTAGTGAACGTCTTCTTATTCTGCATCATGGCCCAGATTATCGAGGCGTCCAGCGAGGTGCAGGCTTCGT
CAGGAGGCACACACTTAGGCAACTTCTGGGGGTGCTTCTCCATCTTCGTACACAGCGTCAGCTCACACTG
TAGAAAGAGCAGTGAGGTGTTGAAGACAGGCTTGAAGACAAAGCTGAATCGCTTCTTATCCATGTCAGCT
TGCGGGATAGGAAAGTGCACTCTCTTGGGACTGTAGAATTTCACAGATTCATCTTTAGGACAAATATTCT
CAATAATGGTGTAATGAGACATCCTATCAGGGTTCGAATATG
