[The description below was written by a language model from this plasmid's Addgene catalogue record.]
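Description:
pDONR223-TGFBR3 is a Gateway entry-type clone built on the Invitrogen pDONR223 donor backbone (about 5 kb without insert) and carrying the human TGFBR3 open reading frame, which encodes the type III transforming growth factor beta receptor, also known as betaglycan. It is a high-copy bacterial plasmid selected with spectinomycin. The roughly 2.6 kb insert was introduced by Gateway recombination, so in the finished clone the ORF is expected to sit between attL-type recombination sites that allow it to be transferred by an LR reaction into any compatible destination vector. M13 forward and reverse primer sites flank the insert for sequence verification. The record notes one nucleotide difference from the reference sequence, listed as C44T (a single mismatch). No feature table was supplied, so the exact positions of backbone elements are not documented here.

The plasmid itself has no eukaryotic promoter or expression elements and serves purely as a shuttle source of the coding sequence; the depositor explicitly warns against using it directly for transfection. The ORF lacks a stop codon by design, so that recombination into a destination vector can fuse a C-terminal epitope tag of choice, with the stop codon supplied by the destination vector. The depositors point to a companion set of lentiviral destination vectors (pLX301 through pLX304), obtained separately, for expressing these ORFs in mammalian cells. The clone belongs to an ORF collection associated with a gain-of-function study of resistance to RAF inhibition through MAP kinase pathway reactivation, and is suited to overexpression or screening work once moved into an expression backbone.
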