Addgene plasmid #23478: pDONR223-TGFBR3
Depositing lab: William Hahn & David Root. Depositing organization: Dana-Farber Cancer Institute. Publication: COT drives resistance to RAF inhibition through MAP kinase pathway reactivation. Johannessen CM, Boehm JS, Kim SY, Thomas SR, Wardwell L, Johnson LA, Emery CM, Stransky N, Cogdill AP, Barretina J, Caponigro G, Hieronymus H, Murray RR, Salehi-Ashtiani K, Hill DE, Vidal M, Zhao JJ, Yang X, Alkan O, Kim S, Harris JL, Wilson CJ, Myer VE, Finan PM, Root DE, Roberts TM, Golub T, Flaherty KT, Dummer R, Weber BL, Sellers WR, Schlegel R, Wargo JA, Hahn WC, Garraway LA. Nature. 2010 Dec 16;468(7326):968-72. doi: 10.1038/nature09627 PubMed 21107320.
Backbone
  Vector backbone: pDONR223
  Backbone manufacturer: Invitrogen
  Backbone size w/o insert (bp): 5005
  Vector type: Gateway Donor vector
Growth in bacteria
  Bacterial resistance: Spectinomycin, 50 μg/mL
  Growth temperature: 37°C
  Growth strain: DH5alpha
  Copy number: High Copy
Gene/Insert
  Gene/Insert name: TGFBR3 (alt name: transforming growth factor, beta receptor III (betaglycan, 300kDa);TGFBR3)
  Species: H. sapiens (human)
  Insert size (bp): 2556
  Mutation: C44T, 1MM
  Entrez Gene: TGFBR3 (a.k.a. BGCAN, betaglycan)
  Cloning method: Gateway Cloning
  Sequencing primers: 5′ M13pUC-fwd; 3′ M13rev
Terms and licenses: Academic/Nonprofit Terms; Industry Terms: Not Available to Industry
Depositor comments: The ORF has no Stop codon. This design enables easy recombination into a destination vector to add an epitope tag of choice and Stop codon to the ORF. Do NOT use this plasmid directly for transfections. A set of 4 custom lentiviral vectors is available ( pLX301 (http://www.addgene.org/25895/) , pLX302 (http://www.addgene.org/25896/) , pLX303 (http://www.addgene.org/25897/) , pLX304 (http://www.addgene.org/25890/) ) to be used to express these ORFs in mammalian cells. These plasmids are not included in the kit and must be ordered separately.
How to cite: pDONR223-TGFBR3 was a gift from William Hahn & David Root (Addgene plasmid # 23478 ; http://n2t.net/addgene:23478 ; RRID:Addgene_23478)
